>Addgene plasmid #133904 | pMS22H | addgene full sequence | sequence record 269561 | Addgene NGS Result
GCATAACTAGCATAACCCCTTGGGGCCTCTAAACGGGTCTTGAGGGGTTTTTTGCGCGCTTGCAGCCAAG
CTAATTCCGGGCGAATTTCTTATGATTTATGATTTTTATTATTAAATAAGTTATAAAAAAAATAAGTGTA
TACAAATTTTAAAGTGACTCTTAGGTTTTAAAACGTTATCCCTAGTTTAAACACCCATAATACCCATAAT
AGCTGTTTGCCAATTACCCTGTTATCCCTATTACTTCTAAATCTGAGGAGGAAAATCGAATCGCTACCTT
AGCGCCTGTTTCAGGCTGTCTATGTGTGACTGTTGAGCTGTAACAAGTTGTCTCAGGTGTTCAATTTCAT
GTTCTAGTTGCTTTGTTTTACTGGTTTCACCTGTTCTATTAGGTGTTACATGCTGTTCATCTGTTACATT
GTCGATCTGTTCATGGTGAACAGGCGCTCGGTCGTTCGGCTGCGGCGAGCGGTATCAGCTCACTCAAAGG
CGGTAATACGGTTATCCACAGAATCAGGGGATAACGCAGGAAAGAACATGTGAGCAAAAGGCCAGCAAAA
GGCCAGGAACCGTAAAAAGGCCGCGTTGCTGGCGTTTTTCCATAGGCTCCGCCCCCCTGACGAGCATCAC
AAAAATCGACGCTCAAGTCAGAGGTGGCGAAACCCGACAGGACTATAAAGATACCAGGCGTTTCCCCCTG
GAAGCTCCCTCGTGCGCTCTCCTGTTCCGACCCTGCCGCTTACCGGATACCTGTCCGCCTTTCTCCCTTC
GGGAAGCGTGGCGCTTTCTCATAGCTCACGCTGTAGGTATCTCAGTTCGGTGTAGGTCGTTCGCTCCAAG
CTGGGCTGTGTGCACGAACCCCCCGTTCAGCCCGACCGCTGCGCCTTATCCGGTAACTATCGTCTTGAGT
CCAACCCGGTAAGACACGACTTATCGCCACTGGCAGCAGCCACTGGTAACAGGATTAGCAGAGCGAGGTA
TGTAGGCGGTGCTACAGAGTTCTTGAAGTGGTGGCCTAACTACGGCTACACTAGAAGAACAGTATTTGGT
ATCTGCGCTCTGCTGAAGCCAGTTACCTTCGGAAAAAGAGTTGGTAGCTCTTGATCCGGCAAACAAACCA
CCGCTGGTAGCGGTGGTTTTTTTGTTTGCAAGCAGCAGATTACGCGCAGAAAAAAAGGATCTCAAGAAGA
TCCTTTGATCTTTTCTACGGGGTCTGACGCTCAGTGGAACGAAAACTCACGTTAAGGGATTTTGGTCATG
AGATTATCAAAAAGGATCTTCACCTAGATCCTTTTAAATTAAAAATGAAGTTTTAAATCAATCTAAAGTA
TATATGAGTAACCTGAGGCTATGGCAGGGCCTGCCGCCCCGACGTTGGCTGCGAGCCCTGGGCCTTCACC
CGAACTTGGGGGGTGGGGTGGGGAAAAGGAAGAAACGCGGGCGTATTGGCCCCAATGGGGTCTCGGTGGG
GTATCGACAGAGTGCCAGCCCTGGGACCGAACCCCGCGTTTATGAACAAACGACCCAACACCGTGCGTTT
TATTCTGTCTTTTTATTGCCGTCATAGCGCGGGTTCCTTCCGGTATTGTCTCCTTCCGTGTTTCAGTTAG
CCTCCCCCTAGGGTGGGCGAAGAACTCCAGCATGAGATCCCCGCGCTGGAGGATCATCCAGCCGGCGTCC
CGGAAAACGATTCCGAAGCCCAACCTTTCATAGAAGGCGGCGGTGGAATCGAAATCTCGTGATGGCAGGT
TGGGCGTCGCTTGGTCGGTCATTTCGAACCCCAGAGTCCCGCTCAGAAGAACTCGTCAAGAAGGCGATAG
AAGGCGATGCGCTGCGAATCGGGAGCGGCGATACCGTAAAGCACGAGGAAGCGGTCAGCCCATTCGCCGC
CAAGCTCTTCAGCAATATCACGGGTAGCCAACGCTATGTCCTGATAGCGGTCCGCCACACCCAGCCGGCC
ACAGTCGATGAATCCAGAAAAGCGGCCATTTTCCACCATGATATTCGGCAAGCAGGCATCGCCATGAGTC
ACGACGAGATCCTCGCCGTCGGGCATGCTCGCCTTGAGCCTGGCGAACAGTTCGGCTGGCGCGAGCCCCT
GATGCTCTTCGTCCAGATCATCCTGATCGACAAGACCGGCTTCCATCCGAGTACGTGCTCGCTCGATGCG
ATGTTTCGCTTGGTGGTCGAATGGGCAGGTAGCCGGATCAAGCGTATGCAGCCGCCGCATTGCATCAGCC
ATGATGGATACTTTCTCGGCAGGAGCAAGGTGAGATGACAGGAGATCCTGCCCCGGCACTTCGCCCAATA
GCAGCCAGTCCCTTCCCGCTTCAGTGACAACGTCGAGCACAGCTGCGCAAGGAACGCCCGTCGTGGCCAG
CCACGATAGCCGCGCTGCCTCGTCTTGCAGTTCATTCAGGGCACCGGACAGGTCGGTCTTGACAAAAAGA
ACCGGGCGCCCCTGCGCTGACAGCCGGAACACGGCGGCATCAGAGCAGCCGATTGTCTGTTGTGCCCAGT
CATAGCCGAATAGCCTCTCCACCCAAGCGGCCGGAGAACCTGCGTGCAATCCATCTTGTTCAATCATACT
CTTCCTTTTTCAATATTATTGAAGCATTTATCAGGGTTATTGTCTCATGAGCGGATACATATTTGAATGT
ATTTAGAAAAATAAACAAATAGGGGTTCCGCGCACATCTAAGAAACCATTATTATCATGACATTAACCTA
TAAAAATAGGCGTATCACGAGGCCCTTTCGTCTTCACTTATCCCTATTACTTCTAAATCTGAGGAGGAAA
ATCGAATCGCTACCTTAGGACCGTTATAGTTACTATCACCATATATGTAACTGGTGATTCTTTCGCTACC
TTAGAGTGCACCATAGATCAACGACATTACTATATATATAATATAGGAAGCATTTAATAGAACAGCATCG
TAATATATGTGTACTTTGCAGTTATGACGCCAGATGGCAGTAGTGGAAGATATTCTTTATTGAAAAATAG
CTTGTCACCTTACGTACAATCTTGATCCGGAGCTTTTCTTTTTTTGCCGATTAAGAATTAATTCGGTCGA
AAAAAGAAAAGGAGAGGGCCAAGAGGGAGGGCATTGGTGACTATTGAGCACGTGAGTATACGTGATTAAG
CACACAAAGGCAGCTTGGAGTATGTCTGTTATTAATTTCACAGGTAGTTCTGGTCCATTGGTGAAAGTTT
GCGGCTTGCAGAGCACAGAGGCCGCAGAATGTGCTCTAGATTCCGATGCTGACTTGCTGGGTATTATATG
TGTGCCCAATAGAAAGAGAACAATTGACCCGGTTATTGCAAGGAAAATTTCAAGTCTTGTAAAAGCATAT
AAAAATAGTTCAGGCACTCCGAAATACTTGGTTGGCGTGTTTCGTAATCAACCTAAGGAGGATGTTTTGG
CTCTGGTCAATGATTACGGCATTGATATCGTCCAACTGCATGGAGATGAGTCGTGGCAAGAATACCAAGA
GTTCCTCGGTTTGCCAGTTATTAAAAGACTCGTATTTCCAAAAGACTGCAACATACTACTCAGTGCAGCT
TCACAGAAACCTCATTCGTTTATTCCCTTGTTTGATTCAGAAGCAGGTGGGACAGGTGAACTTTTGGATT
GGAACTCGATTTCTGACTGGGTTGGAAGGCAAGAGAGCCCCGAAAGCTTACATTTTATGTTAGCTGGTGG
ACTGACGCCAGAAAATGTTGGTGATGCGCTTAGATTAAATGGCGTTATTGGTGTTGATGTAAGCGGAGGT
GTGGAGACAAATGGTGTAAAAGACTCTAACAAAATAGCAAATTTCGTCAAAAATGCTAAGAAATAGGTTA
TTACTGAGTAGTATTTATTTAAGTATTGTTTGTGCACTTGCCGATCTATGCGGTGTGAAATACCGCACAG
ATGCGTAAGGAGAAAATACCGCATCAGGAAATTGTAAGCGTTAATATTTTGTTAAAATTCGCGTTAAATT
TTTGTTAAATCAGCTCATTTTTTAACCAATAGGCCGAAATCGGCAAAATCCCTTATAAATCAAAAGAATA
GACCGAGATAGGGT
[37 nt withheld, positions 4075-4111]
AAAGAACGTGGACTCCAACGTCAAAGG
[49 nt withheld, positions 4139-4187]
T
[91 nt withheld, positions 4189-4279]
G
[124 nt withheld, positions 4281-4404]
CCATTCGCCATTCAGGCTGCGGATCCGATCTGCCAATTGAACATAACATGGTAGTTACATATACTAGTAA
TATGGTTCGGCACACATTAAAAGTATAAAAACTATCTGAATTACGAATTACATATATTGGTCATAAAAAT
CAATCAATCATCGTGTGTTTTATATGTCTCTTATCTAAGTATAAGAATATCCATAGTTAATATTCACTTA
CGCTACCTTTTAACCTGTAATCATTGTCAACAGGATATGTTAACGACCCACATTGATAAACGCTAGTATT
TCTTTTTCCTCTTCTTATTGGCCGGCTGTCTCTATACTCCCCTATAGTCTGTTTCTTTTCGTTTCGATTG
TTTTACGTTTGAGGCCTCGTGGCGCACATGGTACGCTGTGGTGCTCGCGGCTGGGAACGAAACTCTGGGA
GCTGCGATTGGCAGAATTCCGGCTAGAACTAGTGGATCCCCCGGGCAGCTTGCATGCCTGCAGGTCGACT
CTAGAAAACATGAGGATCACCCATGTCTGCAGGTCGACTCTAGAAAACATGAGGATCACCCATGTCTGCA
GGTCGACTCTAGAGGATCGGAATTCCCCCATATCCAACTTCCAATTTAATCTTTCTTTTTTAATTTTCAC
TTATTTGCGATACAGAAAGAAAAAAGCGATAGTAACTATTGAATTTTGTTTGGATTTGGTTAGATTAGAT
ATGGTTTCTCTTTATATTTACATGCTAAAAATGGGCTACACCAGAG
Features (pLannotate 1.2.2; 19 found; start..end, strand, type, name):
      7..54      +  terminator     T7 terminator: transcription terminator for bacteriophage T7 RNA polymerase
     81..175     +  terminator     ADH1 terminator (fragment): S. cerevisiae ADH1; transcription terminator for the S. cerevisiae alcohol dehydrogenase 1 (ADH1) gene
    597..1185    -  rep_origin     ori: high-copy-number ColE1/pMB1/pBR322/pUC origin of replication
   1407..1423    +  polyA_signal   bGH poly(A) signal (fragment): bovine growth hormone polyadenylation signal
   1514..1561    -  polyA_signal   HSV TK poly(A) signal: herpes simplex virus thymidine kinase polyadenylation signal (Cole and Stacy, 1985)
   1620..1772    -  CDS            ble (fragment): BLE_KLEPN - Experimental evidence at protein level: Swiss-Prot protein existence level 1. Binding protein with a strong affinity to the bleomycin family of antibiotics. Binds to CL990; an antimitotic-antibiotic compound. From Klebsiella pneumoniae.
   1793..2587    -  CDS            NeoR/KanR: aminoglycoside phosphotransferase from Tn5; aph(3')-II (or nptII); confers resistance to neomycin, kanamycin, and G418 (Geneticin®)
   2588..2692    -  promoter       AmpR promoter: bla
   3024..3171    +  promoter       TRP1 promoter: S. cerevisiae TRP1
   3172..3846    +  CDS            TRP1: phosphoribosylanthranilate isomerase, required for tryptophan biosynthesis; S. cerevisiae TRP1; yeast auxotrophic marker
   3897..3948    +  misc_feature   bom (fragment): basis of mobility region from pBR322
   3976..4404    -  rep_origin     f1 ori (sequence partly withheld): f1 bacteriophage origin of replication; arrow indicates direction of (+) strand synthesis
   4408..4425    -  CDS            lacZα (fragment): LacZα fragment of β-galactosidase; lacZ fragment
   4431..4837    +  promoter       RPR1 promoter: RPR1; promoter for the S. cerevisiae RNase P RNA gene
   4847..4870    +  misc_feature   MCS (fragment): pBluescript multiple cloning site
   4871..4899    -  misc_feature   MCS (fragment): pUC18/19 multiple cloning site
   4902..4920    +  misc_RNA       MS2 stem loop: stem loop that binds the bacteriophage MS2 coat protein
   4941..4959    +  misc_RNA       MS2 stem loop: stem loop that binds the bacteriophage MS2 coat protein
   4992..5054    +  terminator     RPR1 terminator: transcription terminator for the S. cerevisiae RNase P RNA gene
