[The description below was written by a language model from this plasmid's Addgene catalogue record and pLannotate feature annotations shown in this document.]
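Description:
pMS22H is an empty yeast expression backbone designed to produce hybrid RNAs in which an RNA of interest is fused to MS2 coat protein binding sites. It belongs to the rec-YnH system for many-by-many screening of protein–protein and protein–RNA interactions. The catalogue lists a size of about 5.2 kb, and the sequenced record is 5,150 nt. In E. coli it replicates from a high-copy ColE1/pUC-type origin and is selected with kanamycin through the Tn5 NeoR/KanR gene, which is driven by the AmpR (bla) promoter. An f1 origin is also present. In yeast, selection relies on the TRP1 auxotrophic marker under its own promoter. The feature table annotates no yeast replication origin (2μ or CEN/ARS), so how the plasmid is maintained in yeast cannot be determined from the record.

The functional cassette uses the S. cerevisiae RPR1 (RNase P RNA) promoter and the RPR1 terminator, an arrangement commonly used for expressing small non-coding RNAs in yeast. Between them lie short multiple-cloning-site fragments followed by two MS2 stem loops, so an RNA sequence inserted there, by Gibson assembly according to the record, is transcribed as an RNA–MS2 hybrid. In three-hybrid-style assays such an RNA is tethered by an MS2 coat protein fusion and serves as bait for RNA-binding proteins. The stated purpose also mentions homology regions for recombination with the partner plasmid pAWH, but these are not individually annotated. The remaining annotations are a T7 terminator, a partial ADH1 terminator, poly(A) signal fragments, a ble fragment and a bom fragment, which look like remnants of the parental vectors.
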