Addgene plasmid #133904: pMS22H
Purpose: (Empty Backbone) Expression of MS2BS-RNAsite hybrid. Homology regions for recombination with pAWH
Depositing lab: Sebastian Maurer. Depositing organization: Centre for Genomic Regulation (CRG). Publication: rec-YnH enables simultaneous many-by-many detection of direct protein-protein and protein-RNA interactions. Yang JS, Garriga-Canut M, Link N, Carolis C, Broadbent K, Beltran-Sastre V, Serrano L, Maurer SP. Nat Commun. 2018 Sep 14;9(1):3747. doi: 10.1038/s41467-018-06128-x. PubMed 30217970.
Backbone
  Vector backbone: pMS22H
  Backbone size (bp): 5183
  Vector type: Yeast Expression
  Selectable markers: TRP1
Growth in bacteria
  Bacterial resistance: Kanamycin, 50 μg/mL
  Growth temperature: 37°C
  Growth strain: DH5alpha
  Copy number: High Copy
Gene/Insert
  Cloning method: Gibson Cloning
Terms and licenses: Academic/Nonprofit Terms; Industry Terms: Not Available to Industry
How to cite: pMS22H was a gift from Sebastian Maurer (Addgene plasmid # 133904 ; http://n2t.net/addgene:133904 ; RRID:Addgene_133904)
